Addgene plasmid #157163: pD649-HAsp-RAET1L-COMP5AP-AviTag-9xHis
Purpose: Mammalian expression of cell-surface protein extracellular domain fused to COMP5AP-AviTag-9xHis. Protein is secreted from cells.
Depositing lab: Chris Garcia. Depositing organization: Stanford University. Publication: A Human IgSF Cell-Surface Interactome Reveals a Complex Network of Protein-Protein Interactions. Wojtowicz WM, Vielmetter J, Fernandes RA, Siepe DH, Eastman CL, Chisholm GB, Cox S, Klock H, Anderson PW, Rue SM, Miller JJ, Glaser SM, Bragstad ML, Vance J, Lam AW, Lesley SA, Zinn K, Garcia KC. Cell. 2020 Aug 20;182(4):1027-1043.e17. doi: 10.1016/j.cell.2020.07.025. PubMed 32822567.
Backbone
  Vector backbone: pD649
  Backbone size w/o insert (bp): 7153
  Vector type: Mammalian Expression
Growth in bacteria
  Bacterial resistance: Ampicillin, 100 μg/mL
  Growth temperature: 37°C
  Growth strain: DH5alpha
  Copy number: High Copy
Gene/Insert
  Gene/Insert name: RAET1L (alt name: RET1L)
  Species: H. sapiens (human)
  Insert size (bp): 570
  Entrez Gene: RAET1L (a.k.a. RAET1H, ULBP6)
  Promoter: CMV/SP6
  Tag / fusion protein: COMP5AP-AviTag-9xHis (C terminal on backbone)
  Cloning method: Restriction Enzyme; 5′ cloning site GCGGCCGC (not destroyed); 3′ cloning site GGCGCGCC (not destroyed)
  Sequencing primers: 5′ ATTTAGGTGACACTATAG; 3′ CGTCGCACTCCATCACGGTG
Resource information
  A portion of this plasmid was derived from a plasmid made by: synthesis by ThermoFisher
Terms and licenses: Academic/Nonprofit Terms; Industry Terms: Not Available to Industry
Depositor comments: Some plasmids in this collection may have an IS4-like element ISVsa5 family transposase upstream of the CMV promoter.
How to cite: pD649-HAsp-RAET1L-COMP5AP-AviTag-9xHis was a gift from Chris Garcia (Addgene plasmid # 157163 ; http://n2t.net/addgene:157163 ; RRID:Addgene_157163)
