[The description below was written by a language model from this plasmid's Addgene catalogue record and pLannotate feature annotations shown in this document.]
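Description:
pD649-HAsp-RAET1L-COMP5AP-AviTag-9xHis is a mammalian expression plasmid on the pD649 backbone, built to produce the extracellular domain of human RAET1L (also known as ULBP6 or RAET1H) as a secreted, multimerised fusion protein. It is maintained in E. coli at high copy through a ColE1/pUC-type origin and selected with ampicillin via the β-lactamase gene. The feature table also detects an SV40 promoter/EM7 promoter unit driving a puromycin N-acetyltransferase sequence followed by an SV40 polyadenylation signal, which would offer a mammalian selection option. The remaining small hits (KanR, lacZα, ble, f1 ori and rrnB terminator fragments) appear to be backbone remnants rather than functional parts.

The expression cassette consists of the CMV enhancer and promoter, a fragment of CMV intron A and an SP6 promoter, followed by an N-terminal signal sequence. The construct name labels this "HAsp", while the annotation matches part of it to a mouse IgH signal sequence. The RAET1L ectodomain sits between preserved NotI and AscI sites, so ectodomains can be exchanged across the collection. It is fused in frame to the backbone-encoded C-terminal module: the coiled-coil region of rat cartilage oligomeric matrix protein (COMP), which drives pentamerisation, then human placental alkaline phosphatase, an AviTag for enzymatic biotinylation and a polyhistidine tag (9xHis by name, annotated as 8xHis). The cassette ends with a bGH poly(A) signal.

The pentameric alkaline phosphatase fusion raises binding avidity and gives an enzymatic readout, which suits the cell-surface protein interaction screening for which this human IgSF collection was made. The depositor notes that some plasmids in the collection may carry an IS4-like transposase upstream of the CMV promoter, but none is annotated here.
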