Features (pLannotate 1.2.2; 24 found; start..end, strand, type, name):
    119..143     -  CDS            KanR (fragment): aminoglycoside phosphotransferase; aph(3')-Ia; confers resistance to kanamycin
    254..842     +  rep_origin     ori: high-copy-number ColE1/pMB1/pBR322/pUC origin of replication
   1067..1084    +  terminator     rrnB T2 terminator (fragment): transcription terminator T2 from the E. coli rrnB gene
   1109..1128    -  CDS            lacZα (fragment): LacZα fragment of β-galactosidase; lacZ fragment
   1584..1600    +  protein_bind   lac operator: The lac repressor binds to the lac operator to inhibit transcription in E. coli. This inhibition can be relieved by adding lactose or isopropyl-β-D-thiogalactopyranoside (IPTG). lac repressor encoded by lacI
   1843..2146    +  enhancer       CMV enhancer: human cytomegalovirus immediate early enhancer
   2147..2350    +  promoter       CMV promoter: human cytomegalovirus (CMV) immediate early promoter
   2486..2529    +  intron         CMV intron (fragment): modified intron A from human cytomegalovirus
   2581..2599    +  promoter       SP6 promoter: promoter for bacteriophage SP6 RNA polymerase
   2603..2640    +  CDS            IgH signal sequence (fragment): signal sequence from the mouse immunoglobulin heavy chain variable region
   2680..3336    +  CDS            RAET1L (fragment) (sequence partly withheld): ULBP6_HUMAN - Also known as ULBP6 From Homo sapiens (Human).
   3415..3594    +  CDS            Comp (fragment): COMP_RAT - Experimental evidence at protein level: Swiss-Prot protein existence level 1. May play a role in the structural integrity of cartilage via its interaction with other extracellular matrix proteins such as the collagens and fibronectin. Can mediate the interaction of chondrocytes with the cartilage extracellular matrix through interaction with cell surface integrin receptors. Could play a role in the pathogenesis of osteoarthritis. Potent suppressor of apoptosis in both primary chondrocytes and transformed cells. Suppresses apoptosis by blocking the activation of caspase-3 and by indu
   3582..5034    +  CDS            SEAP (fragment): secreted alkaline phosphatase from human placenta The natural enzyme has a C-terminal transmembrane sequence that is replaced by a GPI anchor.
   5059..5100    +  CDS            AviTag™ (fragment): peptide tag that allows for enzymatic biotinylation
   5104..5127    +  CDS            8xHis: 8xHis affinity tag
   5273..5384    +  polyA_signal   bGH poly(A) signal: bovine growth hormone polyadenylation signal
   5385..5493    +  rep_origin     f1 ori (fragment): f1 bacteriophage origin of replication; arrow indicates direction of (+) strand synthesis
   5507..5836    +  promoter       SV40 promoter: SV40 enhancer and early promoter
   5884..5931    +  promoter       EM7 promoter: synthetic bacterial promoter&nbsp
   5950..6549    +  CDS            PuroR (fragment): puromycin N-acetyltransferase; pac from Streptomyces; confers resistance to puromycin
   6559..6684    +  CDS            ble (fragment): BLE_KLEPN - Experimental evidence at protein level: Swiss-Prot protein existence level 1. Binding protein with a strong affinity to the bleomycin family of antibiotics. Binds to CL990; an antimitotic-antibiotic compound. From Klebsiella pneumoniae.
   6679..6800    +  polyA_signal   SV40 poly(A) signal: SV40 polyadenylation signal
   6853..7713    -  CDS            AmpR: β-lactamase; bla; confers resistance to ampicillin, carbenicillin, and related antibiotics
   7716..89      -  promoter       AmpR promoter (fragment) (across the origin): bla
>Addgene plasmid #157163 | pD649-HAsp-RAET1L-COMP5AP-AviTag-9xHis | depositor full sequence | sequence record 303435 | Full Sequence
TTTCAATATTATTGAAGCATTTATCAGGGTTATTGTCTCATGAGCGGATACATATTTGAATGTATTTAGA
AAAATAAACAAATAGGGGTCAGTGTTACAACCAATTAACCAATTCTGAACATTATCGCGAGCCCATTTAT
ACCTGAATATGGCTCATAACACCCCTTGCTCATGACCAAAATCCCTTAACGTGAGTTACGCGCGCGTCGT
TCCACTGAGCGTCAGACCCCGTAGAAAAGATCAAAGGATCTTCTTGAGATCCTTTTTTTCTGCGCGTAAT
CTGCTGCTTGCAAACAAAAAAACCACCGCTACCAGCGGTGGTTTGTTTGCCGGATCAAGAGCTACCAACT
CTTTTTCCGAAGGTAACTGGCTTCAGCAGAGCGCAGATACCAAATACTGTTCTTCTAGTGTAGCCGTAGT
TAGCCCACCACTTCAAGAACTCTGTAGCACCGCCTACATACCTCGCTCTGCTAATCCTGTTACCAGTGGC
TGCTGCCAGTGGCGATAAGTCGTGTCTTACCGGGTTGGACTCAAGACGATAGTTACCGGATAAGGCGCAG
CGGTCGGGCTGAACGGGGGGTTCGTGCACACAGCCCAGCTTGGAGCGAACGACCTACACCGAACTGAGAT
ACCTACAGCGTGAGCTATGAGAAAGCGCCACGCTTCCCGAAGGGAGAAAGGCGGACAGGTATCCGGTAAG
CGGCAGGGTCGGAACAGGAGAGCGCACGAGGGAGCTTCCAGGGGGAAACGCCTGGTATCTTTATAGTCCT
GTCGGGTTTCGCCACCTCTGACTTGAGCGTCGATTTTTGTGATGCTCGTCAGGGGGGCGGAGCCTATGGA
AAAACGCCAGCAACGCGGCCTTTTTACGGTTCCTGGCCTTTTGCTGGCCTTTTGCTCACATGTTCTTTCC
TGCGTTATCCCCTGATTCTGTGGATAACCGTATTACCGCCTTTGAGTGAGCTGATACCGCTCGCCGCAGC
CGAACGACCGAGCGCAGCGAGTCAGTGAGCGAGGAAGCGGAAGGCGAGAGTAGGGAACTGCCAGGCATCA
AACTAAGCAGAAGGCCCCTGACGGATGGCCTTTTTGCGTTTCTACAAACTCTTTCTGTGTTGTAAAACGA
CGGCCAGTCTTAAGCTCGGGCCCCCTGGGCGGTTCTGATAACGAGTAATCGTTAATCCGCAAATAACGTA
AAAACCCGCTTCGGCGGGTTTTTTTATGGGGGGAGTTTAGGGAAAGAGCATTTGTCAGAATATTTAAGGG
CGCCTGTCACTTTGCTTGATATATGAGAATTATTTAACCTTATAAATGAGAAAAAAGCAACGCACTTTAA
ATAAGATACGTTGCTTTTTCGATTGATGAACACCTATAATTAAACTATTCATCTATTATTTATGATTTTT
TGTATATACAATATTTCTAGTTTGTTAAAGAGAATTAAGAAAATAAATCTCGAAAATAATAAAGGGAAAA
TCAGTTTTTGATATCAAAATTATACATGTCAACGATAATACAAAATATAATACAAACTATAAGATGTTAT
CAGTATTTATTATCATTTAGAATAAATTTTGTGTCGCCCTTAATTGTGAGCGGATAACAATTACGAGCTT
CATGCACAGTGGCGTTGACTCAATATTGGCCATTAGCCATATTATTCATTGGTTATATAGCATAAATCAA
TATTGGCTATTGGCCATTGCATACGTTGTATCTATATCATAATATGTACATTTATATTGGCTCATGTCCA
ATATGACCGCCATGTTGGCATTGATTATTGACTAGTTATTAATAGTAATCAATTACGGGGTCATTAGTTC
ATAGCCCATATATGGAGTTCCGCGTTACATAACTTACGGTAAATGGCCCGCCTGGCTGACCGCCCAACGA
CCCCCGCCCATTGACGTCAATAATGACGTATGTTCCCATAGTAACGCCAATAGGGACTTTCCATTGACGT
CAATGGGTGGAGTATTTACGGTAAACTGCCCACTTGGCAGTACATCAAGTGTATCATATGCCAAGTACGC
CCCCTATTGACGTCAATGACGGTAAATGGCCCGCCTGGCATTATGCCCAGTACATGACCTTATGGGACTT
TCCTACTTGGCAGTACATCTACGTATTAGTCATCGCTATTACCATGGTGATGCGGTTTTGGCAGTACATC
AATGGGCGTGGATAGCGGTTTGACTCACGGGGATTTCCAAGTCTCCACCCCATTGACGTCAATGGGAGTT
TGTTTTGGCACCAAAATCAACGGGACTTTCCAAAATGTCGTAACAACTCCGCCCCATTGACGCAAATGGG
CGGTAGGCGTGTACGGTGGGAGGTCTATATAAGCAGAGCTCGTTTAGTGAACCGTCAGATCGCCTGGAGA
CGCCATCCACGCTGTTTTGACCTCCATAGAAGACACCGGGACCGATCCAGCCTCCGCGGCCGGGAACGGT
GCATTGGAACGCGGATTCCCCGTGCCAAGAGTGACGTAAGTACCGCCTATAGAGTCTATAGGCCCACCCC
CTTGGCTTCGTTAGAACGCGGCTACAATTAATACATAACCTTATGTATCATACACATACGATTTAGGTGA
CACTATAGAATAACATCCACTTTGCCTTTCTCTCCACAGGTGTCCACTCCCAGGTCCAACTGCACCTCGG
TTCTATCGAAAACGCGCCTGCTAGCGCCACCATGAAGACCATCATTGCCCTGAGCTACATCTTCTGCCTG
GTGTTCGCTGCGGCCGCCAGAAGAGAT
[516 nt withheld, positions 2758-3273]
ATGGACAGCACCCTGGAACCATCTGCTGGTGCCCCTCTTGCTATGGGCGCGCCGGAAGATCAAGTTGATC
CAAGATTGATTGATGGCAAGGGCGGATCTCTGGAGGTGCTGTTCCAGGGACCAGGCGGAAGCGGCAATCC
CGGCGGCGATCTGGCCCCCCAGATGCTGCGCGAGCTGCAGGAGACCAATGCCGCCCTGCAGGACGTGCGC
GAGCTGCTGCGCCACCGCGTGAAGGAGATCACCTTCCTGAAGAACACCGTGATGGAGTGCGACGCCTGCG
GTATGCAGCCCTCTAGAGGCTCCGGCTCCATCATCCCAGTTGAGGAGGAGAACCCGGACTTCTGGAACCG
CGAGGCAGCCGAGGCCCTGGGTGCCGCCAAGAAGCTGCAGCCTGCACAGACAGCCGCCAAGAACCTCATC
ATCTTCCTGGGCGATGGGATGGGGGTGTCTACGGTGACAGCTGCCAGGATCCTAAAAGGGCAGAAGAAGG
ACAAACTGGGGCCTGAGATACCCCTGGCCATGGACCGCTTCCCATATGTGGCTCTGTCCAAGACATACAA
TGTAGACAAACATGTGCCAGACAGTGGAGCCACAGCCACGGCCTACCTGTGCGGGGTCAAGGGCAACTTC
CAGACCATTGGCTTGAGTGCAGCCGCCCGCTTTAACCAGTGCAACACGACACGCGGCAACGAGGTCATCT
CCGTGATGAATCGGGCCAAGAAAGCAGGGAAGTCAGTGGGAGTGGTAACCACCACACGAGTGCAGCACGC
CTCGCCAGCCGGCACCTACGCCCACACGGTGAACCGCAACTGGTACTCGGACGCCGACGTGCCTGCCTCG
GCCCGCCAGGAGGGGTGCCAGGACATCGCTACGCAGCTCATCTCCAACATGGACATTGACGTGATCCTAG
GTGGAGGCCGAAAGTACATGTTTCGCATGGGAACCCCAGACCCTGAGTACCCAGATGACTACAGCCAAGG
TGGGACCAGGCTGGACGGGAAGAATCTGGTGCAGGAATGGCTGGCGAAGCGCCAGGGTGCCCGGTATGTG
TGGAACCGCACTGAGCTCATGCAGGCTTCCCTGGACCCGTCTGTGACCCATCTCATGGGTCTCTTTGAGC
CTGGAGACATGAAATACGAGATCCACCGAGACTCCACACTGGACCCCTCCCTGATGGAGATGACAGAGGC
TGCCCTGCGCCTGCTGAGCAGGAACCCCCGCGGCTTCTTCCTCTTCGTGGAGGGTGGTCGCATCGACCAT
GGTCATCATGAAAGCAGGGCTTACCGGGCACTGACTGAGACGATCATGTTCGACGACGCCATTGAGAGGG
CGGGCCAGCTCACCAGCGAGGAGGACACGCTGAGCCTCGTCACTGCCGACCACTCCCACGTCTTCTCCTT
CGGAGGCTACCCCCTGCGAGGGAGCTCCATCTTCGGGCTGGCCCCTGGCAAGGCCCGGGACAGGAAGGCC
TACACGGTCCTCCTATACGGAAACGGTCCAGGCTATGTGCTCAAGGACGGCGCCCGGCCGGATGTTACCG
AGAGCGAGAGCGGGAGCCCCGAGTATCGGCAGCAGTCAGCAGTGCCCCTGGACGAAGAGACCCACGCAGG
CGAGGACGTGGCGGTGTTCGCGCGCGGCCCGCAGGCGCACCTGGTTCACGGCGTGCAGGAGCAGACCTTC
ATAGCGCACGTCATGGCCTTCGCCGCCTGCCTGGAGCCCTACACCGCCTGCGACCTGGCGCCCCCCGCCG
GCACCACCGACGCCGCGCACCCGGGTGGCGGAGGACTGAACGACATCTTCGAGGCTCAGAAAATCGAATG
GCACGAACATCACCATCACCATCACCATCACCATTAAGGCCGGCCTGTAGTCACTGGCACAACGCGTTAC
CCGGTAAGCCAATCGGGTATACACGGTCGTCATACTGCAGACAGGGTTCTTCTACTTTGCAAGATAGTCT
TGAGTAGTAAAATAAATAGATAGAGAAAATCAGCCTCGACTGTGCCTTCTAGTTGCCAGCCATCTGTTGT
TTGCCCCTCCCCCGTGCCTTCCTTGACCCTGGAAGGTGCCACTCCCACTGTCCTTTCCTAATAAAATGAG
GAAATTGCATCACAACACTCAACCCTATCTCGGTCTATTCTTTTGATTTATAAGGGATTTTGCCGATTTC
GGCCTATTGGTTAAAAAATGAGCTGATTTAACAAAAATTTAACGCGAATTAATTCTGTGGAATGTGTGTC
AGTTAGGGTGTGGAAAGTCCCCAGGCTCCCCAGCAGGCAGAAGTATGCAAAGCATGCATCTCAATTAGTC
AGCAACCAGGTGTGGAAAGTCCCCAGGCTCCCCAGCAGGCAGAAGTATGCAAAGCATGCATCTCAATTAG
TCAGCAACCATAGTCCCGCCCCTAACTCCGCCCATCCCGCCCCTAACTCCGCCCAGTTCCGCCCATTCTC
CGCCCCATGGCTGACTAATTTTTTTTATTTATGCAGAGGCCGAGGCCGCCTCTGCCTCTGAGCTATTCCA
GAAGTAGTGAGGAGGCTTTTTTGGAGGCCTAGGCTTTTGCAAAAAGCTCCCGGGAGCTTGTATATCCATT
TTCGGATCTGATCAGCACGTGTTGACAATTAATCATCGGCATAGTATATCGGCATAGTATAATACGACAA
GGTGAGGAACTAAACCATGACCGAGTACAAGCCCACGGTGCGCCTCGCCACCCGCGACGACGTCCCCAGG
GCCGTACGCACCCTCGCCGCCGCGTTCGCCGACTACCCCGCCACGCGCCACACCGTCGATCCGGACCGCC
ACATCGAGCGGGTCACCGAGCTGCAAGAACTCTTCCTCACGCGCGTCGGGCTCGACATCGGCAAGGTGTG
GGTCGCGGACGACGGCGCCGCGGTGGCGGTCTGGACCACGCCGGAGAGCGTCGAAGCGGGGGCGGTGTTC
GCCGAGATCGGCCCGCGCATGGCCGAGTTGAGCGGTTCCCGGCTGGCCGCGCAGCAACAGATGGAAGGCC
TCCTGGCGCCGCACCGGCCCAAGGAGCCCGCGTGGTTCCTGGCCACCGTCGGCGTCTCGCCCGACCACCA
GGGCAAGGGTCTGGGCAGCGCCGTCGTGCTCCCCGGAGTGGAGGCGGCCGAGCGCGCCGGGGTGCCCGCC
TTCCTGGAGACATCCGCGCCCCGCAACCTCCCCTTCTACGAGCGGCTCGGCTTCACCGTCACCGCCGACG
TCGAGGTGCCCGAAGGACCGCGCACCTGGTGCATGACCCGCAAGCCCGGTGCCTGACACGTGCTACGAGA
TTTCGATTCCACCGCCGCCTTCTATGAAAGGTTGGGCTTCGGAATCGTTTTCCGGGACGCCGGCTGGATG
ATCCTCCAGCGCGGGGATCTCATGCTGGAGTTCTTCGCCCACCCCAACTTGTTTATTGCAGCTTATAATG
GTTACAAATAAAGCAATAGCATCACAAATTTCACAAATAAAGCATTTTTTTCACTGCATTCTAGTTGTGG
TTTGTCCAAACTCATCAATGTATCTTATCATGTCTGTATACCGTCGACCTCTAGCTAGAGCTTGGCGTAA
TCATGGTCATTACCAATGCTTAATCAGTGAGGCACCTATCTCAGCGATCTGTCTATTTCGTTCATCCATA
GTTGCCTGACTCCCCGTCGTGTAGATAACTACGATACGGGAGGGCTTACCATCTGGCCCCAGCGCTGCGA
TGATACCGCGAGAACCACGCTCACCGGCTCCGGATTTATCAGCAATAAACCAGCCAGCCGGAAGGGCCGA
GCGCAGAAGTGGTCCTGCAACTTTATCCGCCTCCATCCAGTCTATTAATTGTTGCCGGGAAGCTAGAGTA
AGTAGTTCGCCAGTTAATAGTTTGCGCAACGTTGTTGCCATCGCTACAGGCATCGTGGTGTCACGCTCGT
CGTTTGGTATGGCTTCATTCAGCTCCGGTTCCCAACGATCAAGGCGAGTTACATGATCCCCCATGTTGTG
CAAAAAAGCGGTTAGCTCCTTCGGTCCTCCGATCGTTGTCAGAAGTAAGTTGGCCGCAGTGTTATCACTC
ATGGTTATGGCAGCACTGCATAATTCTCTTACTGTCATGCCATCCGTAAGATGCTTTTCTGTGACTGGTG
AGTACTCAACCAAGTCATTCTGAGAATAGTGTATGCGGCGACCGAGTTGCTCTTGCCCGGCGTCAATACG
GGATAATACCGCGCCACATAGCAGAACTTTAAAAGTGCTCATCATTGGAAAACGTTCTTCGGGGCGAAAA
CTCTCAAGGATCTTACCGCTGTTGAGATCCAGTTCGATGTAACCCACTCGTGCACCCAACTGATCTTCAG
CATCTTTTACTTTCACCAGCGTTTCTGGGTGAGCAAAAACAGGAAGGCAAAATGCCGCAAAAAAGGGAAT
AAGGGCGACACGGAAATGTTGAATACTCATATTCTTCCTT
