>Addgene plasmid #157163 | pD649-HAsp-RAET1L-COMP5AP-AviTag-9xHis | depositor partial sequence | sequence record 303436 | insert (extracellular domain)
AGAAGAGAT
[516 nt withheld, positions 10-525]
ATGGACAGCACCCTGGAACCATCTGCTGGTGCCCCTCTTGCTATG
